>Addgene plasmid #228291 | pMT951 | addgene full sequence | sequence record 457109 | Addgene NGS Result
GACGAAAGGGCCTCGTGATACGCCTATTTTTATAGGTTAATGTCATGATAATAATGGTTTCTTAGACGTC
AGGTGGCACTTTTCGGGGAAATGTGCGCGGAACCCCTATTTGTTTATTTTTCTAAATACATTCAAATATG
TATCCGCTCATGAGACAATAACCCTGATAAATGCTTCAATAATATTGAAAAAGGAAGAGTATGAGTATTC
AACATTTCCGTGTCGCCCTTATTCCCTTTTTTGCGGCATTTTGCCTTCCTGTTTTTGCTCACCCAGAAAC
GCTGGTGAAAGTAAAAGATGCTGAAGATCAGTTGGGTGCACGAGTGGGTTACATCGAACTGGATCTCAAC
AGCGGTAAGATCCTTGAGAGTTTTCGCCCCGAAGAACGTTTTCCAATGATGAGCACTTTTAAAGTTCTGC
TATGTGGCGCGGTATTATCCCGTATTGACGCCGGGCAAGAGCAACTCGGTCGCCGCATACACTATTCTCA
GAATGACTTGGTTGAGTACTCACCAGTCACAGAAAAGCATCTTACGGATGGCATGACAGTAAGAGAATTA
TGCAGTGCTGCCATAACCATGAGTGATAACACTGCGGCCAACTTACTTCTGACAACGATCGGAGGACCGA
AGGAGCTAACCGCTTTTTTGCACAACATGGGGGATCATGTAACTCGCCTTGATCGTTGGGAACCGGAGCT
GAATGAAGCCATACCAAACGACGAGCGTGACACCACGATGCCTGTAGCAATGGCAACAACGTTGCGCAAA
CTATTAACTGGCGAACTACTTACTCTAGCTTCCCGGCAACAATTAATAGACTGGATGGAGGCGGATAAAG
TTGCAGGACCACTTCTGCGCTCGGCCCTTCCGGCTGGCTGGTTTATTGCTGATAAATCTGGAGCCGGTGA
GCGTGGGTCTCGCGGTATCATTGCAGCACTGGGGCCAGATGGTAAGCCCTCCCGTATCGTAGTTATCTAC
ACGACGGGGAGTCAGGCAACTATGGATGAACGAAATAGACAGATCGCTGAGATAGGTGCCTCACTGATTA
AGCATTGGTAACTGTCAGACCAAGTTTACTCATATATACTTTAGATTGATTTAAAACTTCATTTTTAATT
TAAAAGGATCTAGGTGAAGATCCTTTTTGATAATCTCATGACCAAAATCCCTTAACGTGAGTTTTCGTTC
CACTGAGCGTCAGACCCCGTAGAAAAGATCAAAGGATCTTCTTGAGATCCTTTTTTTCTGCGCGTAATCT
GCTGCTTGCAAACAAAAAAACCACCGCTACCAGCGGTGGTTTGTTTGCCGGATCAAGAGCTACCAACTCT
TTTTCCGAAGGTAACTGGCTTCAGCAGAGCGCAGATACCAAATACTGTTCTTCTAGTGTAGCCGTAGTTA
GGCCACCACTTCAAGAACTCTGTAGCACCGCCTACATACCTCGCTCTGCTAATCCTGTTACCAGTGGCTG
CTGCCAGTGGCGATAAGTCGTGTCTTACCGGGTTGGACTCAAGACGATAGTTACCGGATAAGGCGCAGCG
GTCGGGCTGAACGGGGGGTTCGTGCACACAGCCCAGCTTGGAGCGAACGACCTACACCGAACTGAGATAC
CTACAGCGTGAGCTATGAGAAAGCGCCACGCTTCCCGAAGGGAGAAAGGCGGACAGGTATCCGGTAAGCG
GCAGGGTCGGAACAGGAGAGCGCACGAGGGAGCTTCCAGGGGGAAACGCCTGGTATCTTTATAGTCCTGT
CGGGTTTCGCCACCTCTGACTTGAGCGTCGATTTTTGTGATGCTCGTCAGGGGGGCGGAGCCTATGGAAA
AACGCCAGCAACGCGGCCTTTTTACGGTTCCTGGCCTTTTGCTGGCCTTTTGCTCACATGTTCTTTCCTG
CGTTATCCCCTGATTCTGTGGATAACCGTATTACCGCCTTTGAGTGAGCTGATACCGCTCGCCGCAGCCG
AACGACCGAGCGCAGCGAGTCAGTGAGCGAGGAAGCGGAAGAGCGCCCAATACGCAAACCGCCTCTCCCC
GCGCGTTGGCCGATTCATTAATGCAGCTGGCACGACAGGTTTCCCGACTGGAAAGCGGGCAGTGAGCGCA
ACGCAATTAATGTGAGTTAGCTCACTCATTAGGCACCCCAGGCTTTACACTTTATGCTTCCGGCTCGTAT
GTTGTGTGGAATTGTGAGCGGATAACAATTTCACACAGGAAACAGCTATGACCATGATTACGCCAAGCTT
GCGGCCGCGGATCCTTATTCTACTGGATCTTCTCTGATGCCTCAAAAAAAAAACCCAGACTCTTTGGAGT
TATTGAGGGGTAAATCTGGTAGATGTTTTGGGGCCTTGGCTGGTTTCCTCATGTCTATTAAGTCCATTCC
GTCAACCTATAACAAAGATATGCAAGAGGATAAGGAGCCTTTATTTGATACTCTAATCACTGTAGAGCAC
TCGATTTTGATAGCATCCGGTGTAGTTTCTACCTTGAACATTGATGCCGAACGAATGAAGAATGCTCTAA
CTATGGATATGCTGGCTACAGATCTTGCCGACTATTTAGTTAGAAGGGGAGTTCCATTCAGAGAAACTCA
CCACATTTCTGGTGAATGTGTCAGACAAGCCGAGGAGTTGAACCTTTCTGGTATTGATCAGTTGTCCCTC
GAACAATTGAAATCCATTGACTCCCGTTTTGAGGCTGATGTGGCTTCAACGTTTGACTTTGAAGCCAGTG
TTGAAAAAAGAACTGCCACCGGAGGAACTTCTAAGACTGCTGTTTTAAAGCAATTGGATGCACTGAATGA
AAAGCTAGAGTCTTGACTGCAGGTCGACTCTAGAGGATCCTATGTATGATACGAAACGTACCGTATCGTT
AAGGTAGCGTCAAAATTTAACTGTTCTAACCCCTACTTGACAGCAATATATAAACAGAAGGAAGCTGCCC
TGTCTTAAACCTTTTTTTTTATCATCATTATTAGCTTACTTTCATAATTGCGACTGGTTCCAATTGACAA
GCTTTTGATTTTAACGACTTTTAACGACAACTTGAGAAGATCAAAAAACAACTAATTATTCGAAACGACT
AGTATGGTTTCTAAGGGTGAAGAGTTGTTCACTGGTGTTGTTCCAATCTTGGTTGAGTTGGACGGTGACG
TTAACGGACACAAGTTCTCTGTTTCTGGTGAAGGTGAGGGTGACGCTACTTACGGAAAGTTGACTTTGAA
GTTCATCTGTACTACTGGTAAGTTGCCAGTTCCATGGCCAACTTTGGTTACTACTTTGACTTACGGTGTT
CAGTGTTTCTCCAGATACCCAGACCACATGAAGCAGCACGATTTCTTCAAGTCTGCTATGCCAGAGGGTT
ACGTTCAAGAGAGAACTATCTTCTTCAAGGACGACGGTAACTACAAGACTAGAGCTGAGGTTAAGTTCGA
GGGTGACACATTGGTTAACAGAATCGAGTTGAAGGGTATCGACTTCAAAGAGGACGGAAACATCTTGGGT
CACAAGTTGGAGTACAACTACAACTCCCACAACGTTTACATCATGGCTGACAAGCAGAAGAACGGTATCA
AGGTTAACTTCAAGATCAGACACAACATCGAGGACGGTTCCGTTCAATTGGCTGACCACTACCAACAGAA
CACTCCAATTGGTGACGGTCCAGTTTTGTTGCCAGACAACCACTACTTGTCCACTCAATCCGCTTTGTCC
AAGGACCCAAACGAGAAGAGAGATCACATGGTTTTGTTGGAGTTCGTTACTGCTGCTGGTATCACTTTGG
GTATGGACGAGTTGTACAAGTAACTCGAGCCTTAGACATGACTGTTCCTCAGTTCAAGTTGGGCACTTAC
GAGAAGACCGGTCTTGCTAGATTCTAATCAAGAGGATGTCAGAATGCCATTTGCCTGAGAGATGCAGGCT
TCATTTTTGATACTTTTTTATTTGTAACCTATATAGTATAGGATTTTTTTTGTCATTTTGTTTCTTCTCG
TACGAGCTTGCTCCTGATCAGCCTATCTCGCAGCTGATGAATATCTTGTGGTAGGGGTTTGGGAAAATCA
TTCGAGTTTGATGTTTTTCTTGGTATTTCCCACTCCTCTTCAGAGTACAGAAGATTAAGTGAGACGTTCG
TTTGTGCAAGCTTAGATCTTCTAGAGACAATAAGAAGAAAAAAAAAGAAAAGCGGTGGGGGAGGGATTAT
TAAATAAGGATTATGTAACCCCAGGGTACCGTTCTATACATATTTAAGGATTATTTAGGACAATCGATGA
AATCGGCATCAAACTGGATGGGAGTATAGTGTCCGGATAATCGGATAAATCATCTTGCGAGGAGCCGCTT
GGTTGGTTGGTGAGAGGAGTGAAATATGTGTCTCCTCACCCAAGAATCGCGATATCAGCACCCTGTGGGG
GACACTATTGGCCTCCCTCCCAAACCTTCGATGTGGTAGTGCTTTATTATATTGATTACATTGATTACAT
AGCTAAACCCTGCCTGGTTGCAAGTTGAGCTCCGAATTCCAATATTAGTAAAATGCCTGCAAGATAACCT
CGGTATGGCGTCCGACCCCGCTTAATTATTTTAACTCCTTTCCAACGAGGACTTCGTAATTTTTGATTAG
GGAGTTGAGAAACGGGGGGTCTTGATACCTCCTCGATTTCAGATCCCACCCCCTCTCAGTCCCAAGTGGG
ACCCCCCTCGGCCGTGAAATGCGCGCACTTTAGTTTTTTTCGCATGTAAACGCCGGTGTCCGTCATCTAG
AGAATTCCCCGCTCAGAAGAACTCGTCAAGAAGGCGATAGAAGGCGATGCGCTGCGAATCGGGAGCGGCG
ATACCGTAAAGCACGAGGAAGCGGTCAGCCCATTCGCCGCCAAGCTCTTCAGCAATATCACGGGTAGCCA
ACGCTATGTCCTGATAGCGGTCCGCCACACCCAGCCGGCCACAGTCGATGAATCCAGAAAAGCGGCCATT
TTCCACCATGATATTCGGCAAGCAGGCATCGCCATGGGTCACGACGAGATCCTCGCCGTCGGGCATGCGC
GCCTTGAGCCTGGCGAACAGTTCGGCTGGCGCGAGCCCCTGATGCTCTTCGTCCAGATCATCCTGATCGA
CAAGACCGGCTTCCATCCGAGTACGTGCTCGCTCGATGCGATGTTTCGCTTGGTGGTCGAATGGGCAGGT
AGCCGGATCAAGCGTATGCAGCCGCCGCATTGCATCAGCCATGATGGATACTTTCTCGGCAGGAGCAAGG
TGAGATGACAGGAGATCCTGCCCCGGCACTTCGCCCAATAGCAGCCAGTCCCTTCCCGCTTCAGTGACAA
CGTCGAGCACAGCTGCGCAAGGAACGCCCGTCGTGGCCAGCCACGATAGCCGCGCTGCCTCGTCCTGCAG
TTCATTCAGGGCACCGGACAGGTCGGTCTTGACAAAAAGAACCGGGCGCCCCTGCGCTGACAGCCGGAAC
ACGGCGGCATCAGAGCAGCCGATTGTCTGTTGTGCCCAGTCATAGCCGAATAGCCTCTCCACCCAAGCGG
CCGGAGAACCTGCGTGCAATCCATCTTGTTCAATCATATGGTTTCTATATTATCTTTGTACTAAAGAGCA
ATTGATAATGTGCGAGAAAAACTGGTCCTTATATACCGTTTGCAGCACTCCCTCCCGAACTTTACGAAAA
GTCGTGCGCCACCTGATTTTCATCACGCCAAAAACCTACACGTATGACTACTCCGGGCCAGTGTTCACCA
CGAGCTATATAGTGTTAATTAATTACCTTATTGGTTAGCTCTGCATGTAAGGGTGGTGTGAGCCGGGAAT
TGGGTCTACTCTAGCGTTCAGTAAGGTGATATAAAGCTCTGTAGAATTCACTGGCCGTCGTTTTACAACG
TCGTGACTGGGAAAACCCTGGCGTTACCCAACTTAATCGCCTTGCAGCACATCCCCCTTTCGCCAGCTGG
CGTAATAGCGAAGAGGCCCGCACCGATCGCCCTTCCCAACAGTTGCGCAGCCTGAATGGCGAATGGCGCC
TGATGCGGTATTTTCTCCTTACGCATCTGTGCGGTATTTCACACCGCATATGGTGCACTCTCAGTACAAT
CTGCTCTGATGCCGCATAGTTAAGCCAGCCCCGACACCCGCCAACACCCGCTGACGCGCCCTGACGGGCT
TGTCTGCTCCCGGCATCCGCTTACAGACAAGCTGTGACCGTCTCCGGGAGCTGCATGTGTCAGAGGTTTT
CACCGTCATCACCGAAACGCGCGA
Features (pLannotate 1.2.2; 19 found; start..end, strand, type, name):
     96..200     +  promoter       AmpR promoter: bla
    201..1061    +  CDS            AmpR: β-lactamase; bla; confers resistance to ampicillin, carbenicillin, and related antibiotics
   1232..1820    +  rep_origin     ori: high-copy-number ColE1/pMB1/pBR322/pUC origin of replication
   2003..2095    +  CDS            lacI (fragment): lac repressor; lacI; The lac repressor binds to the lac operator to inhibit transcription in E. coli. This inhibition can be relieved by adding lactose or isopropyl-β-D-thiogalactopyranoside (IPTG).
   2108..2129    +  protein_bind   CAP binding site: CAP binding activates transcription in the presence of cAMP. E. coli catabolite activator protein
   2144..2174    +  promoter       lac promoter: promoter for the E. coli lac operon
   2182..2198    +  protein_bind   lac operator: The lac repressor binds to the lac operator to inhibit transcription in E. coli. This inhibition can be relieved by adding lactose or isopropyl-β-D-thiogalactopyranoside (IPTG). lac repressor encoded by lacI
   2247..2807    +  CDS            ARG4 (fragment): ARLY_YEAST - Experimental evidence at protein level: Swiss-Prot protein existence level 1. From Saccharomyces cerevisiae (strain ATCC 204508 / S288c) (Baker's yeast).
   2817..2840    -  misc_feature   MCS (fragment): pUC18/19 multiple cloning site
   2880..3077    +  promoter       AOX1 promoter (fragment): Pichia pastoris AOX1; inducible promoter, regulated by methanol
   3084..3800    +  CDS            EGFP: EGFP is a basic (constitutively fluorescent) green fluorescent protein published in 1996, derived from Aequorea victoria. It is reported to be a rapidly-maturing weak dimer with moderate acid sensitivity.
   3809..3874    +  CDS            AOX1 (fragment): ALOX1_KOMPC - Experimental evidence at protein level: Swiss-Prot protein existence level 1. Major isoform of alcohol oxidase, which catalyzes the oxidation of methanol to formaldehyde and hydrogen peroxide, the first step in the methanol utilization pathway of methylotrophic yeasts. From Komagataella phaffii (strain ATCC 76273 / CBS 7435 / CECT 11047 / NRRL Y-11430 / Wegner 21-1) (Yeast) (Pichia pastoris).
   3878..4124    +  terminator     AOX1 terminator: Pichia pastoris AOX1; transcription terminator for AOX1
   4165..4182    -  promoter       ADH1 promoter (fragment): S. cerevisiae ADH1; promoter for alcohol dehydrogenase 1
   4243..4259    +  mobile_element Tn7L (fragment): mini-Tn7 element (left end of the Tn7 transposon) Tn7
   4776..5567    -  CDS            neo: KKA2_KLEPN - Also known as kan, nptII. Experimental evidence at protein level: Swiss-Prot protein existence level 1. Resistance to kanamycin, neomycin, paromomycin, ribostamycin, butirosin and gentamicin B. From Klebsiella pneumoniae.
   5856..6013    +  CDS            lacZα (fragment): LacZα fragment of β-galactosidase; lacZ fragment
   6019..6118    -  misc_feature   bom (fragment): basis of mobility region from pBR322
   6220..1       -  CDS            rop (fragment) (across the origin): Rop protein, which maintains plasmids at low copy number; rop
