[The description below was written by a language model from this plasmid's Addgene catalogue record and pLannotate feature annotations shown in this document.]
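Description:
pMT951 is a 6.3 kb pUC19-based yeast expression plasmid built for synthetic biology work, carrying an EGFP reporter under a 2,4-diacetylphloroglucinol (DAPG)-regulatable synthetic promoter designated KpPhl1.1. In E. coli it is maintained as a high-copy plasmid through the ColE1/pUC origin and selected with ampicillin via the bla gene and its native promoter. Remnants of the pUC19 lac region (lacI fragment, CAP site, lac promoter and operator, lacZα fragment, partial multiple cloning site) and short bom and rop fragments are backbone carry-over rather than functional parts of the design.

The reporter cassette places the EGFP coding sequence downstream of a region that the annotation recognises only as an AOX1 promoter fragment of about 200 bp. This is consistent with a synthetic promoter built on a Komagataella phaffii (Pichia pastoris) AOX1-derived core, although the DAPG-responsive operator elements themselves are not annotated. Transcription is terminated by the AOX1 terminator, preceded by a short stretch of the AOX1 coding region. A neo (nptII) gene on the opposite strand provides G418 selection in yeast; its promoter and terminator are not identified in the feature table.

No yeast replication origin is annotated. A roughly 560 bp fragment matched by similarity to ARG4 sits upstream of the cassette and may serve as a homology region for chromosomal integration, but the record does not state this. The DAPG-responsive regulator that would act on the promoter is also not annotated here, so it is presumably supplied separately. The plasmid is used to measure DAPG-dependent control of promoter activity by EGFP fluorescence, as part of an effort to design strong inducible synthetic promoters in yeasts.
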