Addgene plasmid #228291: pMT951
Purpose: 2,4-Diacetylphloroglucinol (DAPG)-regulatable EGFP expression
Depositing lab: Jun Ishii. Depositing organization: Kobe University. Publication: Designing strong inducible synthetic promoters in yeasts. Tominaga M, Shima Y, Nozaki K, Ito Y, Someda M, Shoya Y, Hashii N, Obata C, Matsumoto-Kitano M, Suematsu K, Matsukawa T, Hosoya K, Hashiba N, Kondo A, Ishii J. Nat Commun. 2024 Dec 19;15(1):10653. doi: 10.1038/s41467-024-54865-z. PubMed 39702268.
Backbone
  Vector backbone: pUC19
  Vector type: Yeast Expression, Synthetic Biology
  Selectable markers: Neomycin (select with G418)
Growth in bacteria
  Bacterial resistance: Ampicillin, 100 μg/mL
  Growth temperature: 37°C
  Growth strain: DH5alpha
  Copy number: High Copy
Gene/Insert
  Gene/Insert name: EGFP
  Species: Synthetic; Aequorea victoria
  Promoter: 2,4-Diacetylphloroglucinol-regulatable synthetic promoter (KpPhl1.1)
  Cloning method: Ligation Independent Cloning
Terms and licenses: Academic/Nonprofit Terms; Industry Terms: Not Available to Industry
How to cite: pMT951 was a gift from Jun Ishii (Addgene plasmid # 228291 ; http://n2t.net/addgene:228291 ; RRID:Addgene_228291)
